>Addgene plasmid #177982 | pLentiCRISPRv1_UQCRC2 | addgene full sequence | sequence record 349893 | Addgene NGS Result
GCCCAGCTTGGAGCGAACGACCTACACCGAACTGAGATACCTACAGCGTGAGCTATGAGAAAGCGCCACG
CTTCCCGAAGGGAGAAAGGCGGACAGGTATCCGGTAAGCGGCAGGGTCGGAACAGGAGAGCGCACGAGGG
AGCTTCCAGGGGGAAACGCCTGGTATCTTTATAGTCCTGTCGGGTTTCGCCACCTCTGACTTGAGCGTCG
ATTTTTGTGATGCTCGTCAGGGGGGCGGAGCCTATGGAAAAACGCCAGCAACGCGGCCTTTTTACGGTTC
CTGGCCTTTTGCTGGCCTTTTGCTCACATGTTCTTTCCTGCGTTATCCCCTGATTCTGTGGATAACCGTA
TTACCGCCTTTGAGTGAGCTGATACCGCTCGCCGCAGCCGAACGACCGAGCGCAGCGAGTCAGTGAGCGA
GGAAGCGGAAGAGCGCCCAATACGCAAACCGCCTCTCCCCGCGCGTTGGCCGATTCATTAATGCAGCTGG
CACGACAGGTTTCCCGACTGGAAAGCGGGCAGTGAGCGCAACGCAATTAATGTGAGTTAGCTCACTCATT
AGGCACCCCAGGCTTTACACTTTATGCTTCCGGCTCGTATGTTGTGTGGAATTGTGAGCGGATAACAATT
TCACACAGGAAACAGCTATGACCATGATTACGCCAAGCGCGCAATTAACCCTCACTAAAGGGAACAAAAG
CTGGAGCTGCAAGCTTAATGTAGTCTTATGCAATACTCTTGTAGTCTTGCAACATGGTAACGATGAGTTA
GCAACATGCCTTACAAGGAGAGAAAAAGCACCGTGCATGCCGATTGGTGGAAGTAAGGTGGTACGATCGT
GCCTTATTAGGAAGGCAACAGACGGGTCTGACATGGATTGGACGAACCACTGAATTGCCGCATTGCAGAG
ATATTGTATTTAAGTGCCTAGCTCGATACATAAACGGGTCTCTCTGGTTAGACCAGATCTGAGCCTGGGA
GCTCTCTGGCTAACTAGGGAACCCACTGCTTAAGCCTCAATAAAGCTTGCCTTGAGTGCTTCAAGTAGTG
TGTGCCCGTCTGTTGTGTGACTCTGGTAACTAGAGATCCCTCAGACCCTTTTAGTCAGTGTGGAAAATCT
CTAGCAGTGGCGCCCGAACAGGGACTTGAAAGCGAAAGGGAAACCAGAGGAGCTCTCTCGACGCAGGACT
CGGCTTGCTGAAGCGCGCACGGCAAGAGGCGAGGGGCGGCGACTGGTGAGTACGCCAAAAATTTTGACTA
GCGGAGGCTAGAAGGAGAGAGATGGGTGCGAGAGCGTCAGTATTAAGCGGGGGAGAATTAGATCGCGATG
GGAAAAAATTCGGTTAAGGCCAGGGGGAAAGAAAAAATATAAATTAAAACATATAGTATGGGCAAGCAGG
GAGCTAGAACGATTCGCAGTTAATCCTGGCCTGTTAGAAACATCAGAAGGCTGTAGACAAATACTGGGAC
AGCTACAACCATCCCTTCAGACAGGATCAGAAGAACTTAGATCATTATATAATACAGTAGCAACCCTCTA
TTGTGTGCATCAAAGGATAGAGATAAAAGACACCAAGGAAGCTTTAGACAAGATAGAGGAAGAGCAAAAC
AAAAGTAAGACCACCGCACAGCAAGCGGCCGCTGATCTTCAGACCTGGAGGAGGAGATATGAGGGACAAT
TGGAGAAGTGAATTATATAAATATAAAGTAGTAAAAATTGAACCATTAGGAGTAGCACCCACCAAGGCAA
AGAGAAGAGTGGTGCAGAGAGAAAAAAGAGCAGTGGGAATAGGAGCTTTGTTCCTTGGGTTCTTGGGAGC
AGCAGGAAGCACTATGGGCGCAGCGTCAATGACGCTGACGGTACAGGCCAGACAATTATTGTCTGGTATA
GTGCAGCAGCAGAACAATTTGCTGAGGGCTATTGAGGCGCAACAGCATCTGTTGCAACTCACAGTCTGGG
GCATCAAGCAGCTCCAGGCAAGAATCCTGGCTGTGGAAAGATACCTAAAGGATCAACAGCTCCTGGGGAT
TTGGGGTTGCTCTGGAAAACTCATTTGCACCACTGCTGTGCCTTGGAATGCTAGTTGGAGTAATAAATCT
CTGGAACAGATTTGGAATCACACGACCTGGATGGAGTGGGACAGAGAAATTAACAATTACACAAGCTTAA
TACACTCCTTAATTGAAGAATCGCAAAACCAGCAAGAAAAGAATGAACAAGAATTATTGGAATTAGATAA
ATGGGCAAGTTTGTGGAATTGGTTTAACATAACAAATTGGCTGTGGTATATAAAATTATTCATAATGATA
GTAGGAGGCTTGGTAGGTTTAAGAATAGTTTTTGCTGTACTTTCTATAGTGAATAGAGTTAGGCAGGGAT
ATTCACCATTATCGTTTCAGACCCACCTCCCAACCCCGAGGGGACCCAGAGAGGGCCTATTTCCCATGAT
TCCTTCATATTTGCATATACGATACAAGGCTGTTAGAGAGATAATTAGAATTAATTTGACTGTAAACACA
AAGATATTAGTACAAAATACGTGACGTAGAAAGTAATAATTTCTTGGGTAGTTTGCAGTTTTAAAATTAT
GTTTTAAAATGGACTATCATATGCTTACCGTAACTTGAAAGTATTTCGATTTCTTGGCTTTATATATCTT
GTGGAAAGGACGAAACACCGTAAAGCAGGCAGTAGATATGGTTTTAGAGCTAGAAATAGCAAGTTAAAAT
AAGGCTAGTCCGTTATCAACTTGAAAAAGTGGCACCGAGTCGGTGCTTTTTTGAATTCTAGATCTTGAGA
CAAATGGCAGTATTCATCCACAATTTTAAAAGAAAAGGGGGGATTGGGGGGTACAGTGCAGGGGAAAGAA
TAGTAGACATAATAGCAACAGACATACAAACTAAAGAATTACAAAAACAAATTACAAAAATTCAAAATTT
TCGGGTTTATTACAGGGACAGCAGAGATCCACTTTGGCGCCGGCTCGAGTGGCTCCGGTGCCCGTCAGTG
GGCAGAGCGCACATCGCCCACAGTCCCCGAGAAGTTGGGGGGAGGGGTCGGCAATTGAACCGGTGCCTAG
AGAAGGTGGCGCGGGGTAAACTGGGAAAGTGATGTCGTGTACTGGCTCCGCCTTTTTCCCGAGGGTGGGG
GAGAACCGTATATAAGTGCAGTAGTCGCCGTGAACGTTCTTTTTCGCAACGGGTTTGCCGCCAGAACACA
GGTGTCGTGACGCGGGATCCGCCACCATGGATTACAAAGACGATGACGATAAGATGGCCCCAAAGAAGAA
GCGGAAGGTCGGTATCCACGGAGTCCCAGCAGCCGACAAGAAGTACAGCATCGGCCTGGACATCGGCACC
AACTCTGTGGGCTGGGCCGTGATCACCGACGAGTACAAGGTGCCCAGCAAGAAATTCAAGGTGCTGGGCA
ACACCGACCGGCACAGCATCAAGAAGAACCTGATCGGAGCCCTGCTGTTCGACAGCGGCGAAACAGCCGA
GGCCACCCGGCTGAAGAGAACCGCCAGAAGAAGATACACCAGACGGAAGAACCGGATCTGCTATCTGCAA
GAGATCTTCAGCAACGAGATGGCCAAGGTGGACGACAGCTTCTTCCACAGACTGGAAGAGTCCTTCCTGG
TGGAAGAGGATAAGAAGCACGAGCGGCACCCCATCTTCGGCAACATCGTGGACGAGGTGGCCTACCACGA
GAAGTACCCCACCATCTACCACCTGAGAAAGAAACTGGTGGACAGCACCGACAAGGCCGACCTGCGGCTG
ATCTATCTGGCCCTGGCCCACATGATCAAGTTCCGGGGCCACTTCCTGATCGAGGGCGACCTGAACCCCG
ACAACAGCGACGTGGACAAGCTGTTCATCCAGCTGGTGCAGACCTACAACCAGCTGTTCGAGGAAAACCC
CATCAACGCCAGCGGCGTGGACGCCAAGGCCATCCTGTCTGCCAGACTGAGCAAGAGCAGACGGCTGGAA
AATCTGATCGCCCAGCTGCCCGGCGAGAAGAAGAATGGCCTGTTCGGAAACCTGATTGCCCTGAGCCTGG
GCCTGACCCCCAACTTCAAGAGCAACTTCGACCTGGCCGAGGATGCCAAACTGCAGCTGAGCAAGGACAC
CTACGACGACGACCTGGACAACCTGCTGGCCCAGATCGGCGACCAGTACGCCGACCTGTTTCTGGCCGCC
AAGAACCTGTCCGACGCCATCCTGCTGAGCGACATCCTGAGAGTGAACACCGAGATCACCAAGGCCCCCC
TGAGCGCCTCTATGATCAAGAGATACGACGAGCACCACCAGGACCTGACCCTGCTGAAAGCTCTCGTGCG
GCAGCAGCTGCCTGAGAAGTACAAAGAGATTTTCTTCGACCAGAGCAAGAACGGCTACGCCGGCTACATT
GACGGCGGAGCCAGCCAGGAAGAGTTCTACAAGTTCATCAAGCCCATCCTGGAAAAGATGGACGGCACCG
AGGAACTGCTCGTGAAGCTGAACAGAGAGGACCTGCTGCGGAAGCAGCGGACCTTCGACAACGGCAGCAT
CCCCCACCAGATCCACCTGGGAGAGCTGCACGCCATTCTGCGGCGGCAGGAAGATTTTTACCCATTCCTG
AAGGACAACCGGGAAAAGATCGAGAAGATCCTGACCTTCCGCATCCCCTACTACGTGGGCCCTCTGGCCA
GGGGAAACAGCAGATTCGCCTGGATGACCAGAAAGAGCGAGGAAACCATCACCCCCTGGAACTTCGAGGA
AGTGGTGGACAAGGGCGCTTCCGCCCAGAGCTTCATCGAGCGGATGACCAACTTCGATAAGAACCTGCCC
AACGAGAAGGTGCTGCCCAAGCACAGCCTGCTGTACGAGTACTTCACCGTGTATAACGAGCTGACCAAAG
TGAAATACGTGACCGAGGGAATGAGAAAGCCCGCCTTCCTGAGCGGCGAGCAGAAAAAGGCCATCGTGGA
CCTGCTGTTCAAGACCAACCGGAAAGTGACCGTGAAGCAGCTGAAAGAGGACTACTTCAAGAAAATCGAG
TGCTTCGACTCCGTGGAAATCTCCGGCGTGGAAGATCGGTTCAACGCCTCCCTGGGCACATACCACGATC
TGCTGAAAATTATCAAGGACAAGGACTTCCTGGACAATGAGGAAAACGAGGACATTCTGGAAGATATCGT
GCTGACCCTGACACTGTTTGAGGACAGAGAGATGATCGAGGAACGGCTGAAAACCTATGCCCACCTGTTC
GACGACAAAGTGATGAAGCAGCTGAAGCGGCGGAGATACACCGGCTGGGGCAGGCTGAGCCGGAAGCTGA
TCAACGGCATCCGGGACAAGCAGTCCGGCAAGACAATCCTGGATTTCCTGAAGTCCGACGGCTTCGCCAA
CAGAAACTTCATGCAGCTGATCCACGACGACAGCCTGACCTTTAAAGAGGACATCCAGAAAGCCCAGGTG
TCCGGCCAGGGCGATAGCCTGCACGAGCACATTGCCAATCTGGCCGGCAGCCCCGCCATTAAGAAGGGCA
TCCTGCAGACAGTGAAGGTGGTGGACGAGCTCGTGAAAGTGATGGGCCGGCACAAGCCCGAGAACATCGT
GATCGAAATGGCCAGAGAGAACCAGACCACCCAGAAGGGACAGAAGAACAGCCGCGAGAGAATGAAGCGG
ATCGAAGAGGGCATCAAAGAGCTGGGCAGCCAGATCCTGAAAGAACACCCCGTGGAAAACACCCAGCTGC
AGAACGAGAAGCTGTACCTGTACTACCTGCAGAATGGGCGGGATATGTACGTGGACCAGGAACTGGACAT
CAACCGGCTGTCCGACTACGATGTGGACCATATCGTGCCTCAGAGCTTTCTGAAGGACGACTCCATCGAC
AACAAGGTGCTGACCAGAAGCGACAAGAACCGGGGCAAGAGCGACAACGTGCCCTCCGAAGAGGTCGTGA
AGAAGATGAAGAACTACTGGCGGCAGCTGCTGAACGCCAAGCTGATTACCCAGAGAAAGTTCGACAATCT
GACCAAGGCCGAGAGAGGCGGCCTGAGCGAACTGGATAAGGCCGGCTTCATCAAGAGACAGCTGGTGGAA
ACCCGGCAGATCACAAAGCACGTGGCACAGATCCTGGACTCCCGGATGAACACTAAGTACGACGAGAATG
ACAAGCTGATCCGGGAAGTGAAAGTGATCACCCTGAAGTCCAAGCTGGTGTCCGATTTCCGGAAGGATTT
CCAGTTTTACAAAGTGCGCGAGATCAACAACTACCACCACGCCCACGACGCCTACCTGAACGCCGTCGTG
GGAACCGCCCTGATCAAAAAGTACCCTAAGCTGGAAAGCGAGTTCGTGTACGGCGACTACAAGGTGTACG
ACGTGCGGAAGATGATCGCCAAGAGCGAGCAGGAAATCGGCAAGGCTACCGCCAAGTACTTCTTCTACAG
CAACATCATGAACTTTTTCAAGACCGAGATTACCCTGGCCAACGGCGAGATCCGGAAGCGGCCTCTGATC
GAGACAAACGGCGAAACCGGGGAGATCGTGTGGGATAAGGGCCGGGATTTTGCCACCGTGCGGAAAGTGC
TGAGCATGCCCCAAGTGAATATCGTGAAAAAGACCGAGGTGCAGACAGGCGGCTTCAGCAAAGAGTCTAT
CCTGCCCAAGAGGAACAGCGATAAGCTGATCGCCAGAAAGAAGGACTGGGACCCTAAGAAGTACGGCGGC
TTCGACAGCCCCACCGTGGCCTATTCTGTGCTGGTGGTGGCCAAAGTGGAAAAGGGCAAGTCCAAGAAAC
TGAAGAGTGTGAAAGAGCTGCTGGGGATCACCATCATGGAAAGAAGCAGCTTCGAGAAGAATCCCATCGA
CTTTCTGGAAGCCAAGGGCTACAAAGAAGTGAAAAAGGACCTGATCATCAAGCTGCCTAAGTACTCCCTG
TTCGAGCTGGAAAACGGCCGGAAGAGAATGCTGGCCTCTGCCGGCGAACTGCAGAAGGGAAACGAACTGG
CCCTGCCCTCCAAATATGTGAACTTCCTGTACCTGGCCAGCCACTATGAGAAGCTGAAGGGCTCCCCCGA
GGATAATGAGCAGAAACAGCTGTTTGTGGAACAGCACAAGCACTACCTGGACGAGATCATCGAGCAGATC
AGCGAGTTCTCCAAGAGAGTGATCCTGGCCGACGCTAATCTGGACAAAGTGCTGTCCGCCTACAACAAGC
ACCGGGATAAGCCCATCAGAGAGCAGGCCGAGAATATCATCCACCTGTTTACCCTGACCAATCTGGGAGC
CCCTGCCGCCTTCAAGTACTTTGACACCACCATCGACCGGAAGAGGTACACCAGCACCAAAGAGGTGCTG
GACGCCACCCTGATCCACCAGAGCATCACCGGCCTGTACGAGACACGGATCGACCTGTCTCAGCTGGGAG
GCGACAAGCGTCCTGCTGCTACTAAGAAAGCTGGTCAAGCTAAGAAAAAGAAAGCTAGCGGCAGCGGCGC
CACCAACTTCAGCCTGCTGAAGCAGGCCGGCGACGTGGAGGAGAACCCCGGCCCCATGACCGAGTACAAG
CCCACGGTGCGCCTCGCCACCCGCGACGACGTCCCCAGGGCCGTACGCACCCTCGCCGCCGCGTTCGCCG
ACTACCCCGCCACGCGCCACACCGTCGATCCGGACCGCCACATCGAGCGGGTCACCGAGCTGCAAGAACT
CTTCCTCACGCGCGTCGGGCTCGACATCGGCAAGGTGTGGGTCGCGGACGACGGCGCCGCGGTGGCGGTC
TGGACCACGCCGGAGAGCGTCGAAGCGGGGGCGGTGTTCGCCGAGATCGGCCCGCGCATGGCCGAGTTGA
GCGGTTCCCGGCTGGCCGCGCAGCAACAGATGGAAGGCCTCCTGGCGCCGCACCGGCCCAAGGAGCCCGC
GTGGTTCCTGGCCACCGTCGGAGTCTCGCCCGACCACCAGGGCAAGGGTCTGGGCAGCGCCGTCGTGCTC
CCCGGAGTGGAGGCGGCCGAGCGCGCCGGGGTGCCCGCCTTCCTGGAGACCTCCGCGCCCCGCAACCTCC
CCTTCTACGAGCGGCTCGGCTTCACCGTCACCGCCGACGTCGAGGTGCCCGAAGGACCGCGCACCTGGTG
CATGACCCGCAAGCCCGGTGCCTGAACGCGTTAAGTCGACAATCAACCTCTGGATTACAAAATTTGTGAA
AGATTGACTGGTATTCTTAACTATGTTGCTCCTTTTACGCTATGTGGATACGCTGCTTTAATGCCTTTGT
ATCATGCTATTGCTTCCCGTATGGCTTTCATTTTCTCCTCCTTGTATAAATCCTGGTTGCTGTCTCTTTA
TGAGGAGTTGTGGCCCGTTGTCAGGCAACGTGGCGTGGTGTGCACTGTGTTTGCTGACGCAACCCCCACT
GGTTGGGGCATTGCCACCACCTGTCAGCTCCTTTCCGGGACTTTCGCTTTCCCCCTCCCTATTGCCACGG
CGGAACTCATCGCCGCCTGCCTTGCCCGCTGCTGGACAGGGGCTCGGCTGTTGGGCACTGACAATTCCGT
GGTGTTGTCGGGGAAATCATCGTCCTTTCCTTGGCTGCTCGCCTGTGTTGCCACCTGGATTCTGCGCGGG
ACGTCCTTCTGCTACGTCCCTTCGGCCCTCAATCCAGCGGACCTTCCTTCCCGCGGCCTGCTGCCGGCTC
TGCGGCCTCTTCCGCGTCTTCGCCTTCGCCCTCAGACGAGTCGGATCTCCCTTTGGGCCGCCTCCCCGCG
TCGACTTTAAGACCAATGACTTACAAGGCAGCTGTAGATCTTAGCCACTTTTTAAAAGAAAAGGGGGGAC
TGGAAGGGCTAATTCACTCCCAACGAAGACAAGATCTGCTTTTTGCTTGTACTGGGTCTCTCTGGTTAGA
CCAGATCTGAGCCTGGGAGCTCTCTGGCTAACTAGGGAACCCACTGCTTAAGCCTCAATAAAGCTTGCCT
TGAGTGCTTCAAGTAGTGTGTGCCCGTCTGTTGTGTGACTCTGGTAACTAGAGATCCCTCAGACCCTTTT
AGTCAGTGTGGAAAATCTCTAGCAGTACGTATAGTAGTTCATGTCATCTTATTATTCAGTATTTATAACT
TGCAAAGAAATGAATATCAGAGAGTGAGAGGAACTTGTTTATTGCAGCTTATAATGGTTACAAATAAAGC
AATAGCATCACAAATTTCACAAATAAAGCATTTTTTTCACTGCATTCTAGTTGTGGTTTGTCCAAACTCA
TCAATGTATCTTATCATGTCTGGCTCTAGCTATCCCGCCCCTAACTCCGCCCATCCCGCCCCTAACTCCG
CCCAGTTCCGCCCATTCTCCGCCCCATGGCTGACTAATTTTTTTTATTTATGCAGAGGCCGAGGCCGCCT
CGGCCTCTGAGCTATTCCAGAAGTAGTGAGGAGGCTTTTTTGGAGGCCTAGGGACGTACCCAATTCGCCC
TATAGTGAGTCGTATTACGCGCGCTCACTGGCCGTCGTTTTACAACGTCGTGACTGGGAAAACCCTGGCG
TTACCCAACTTAATCGCCTTGCAGCACATCCCCCTTTCGCCAGCTGGCGTAATAGCGAAGAGGCCCGCAC
CGATCGCCCTTCCCAACAGTTGCGCAGCCTGAATGGCGAATGGG
[124 nt withheld, positions 9635-9758]
C
[91 nt withheld, positions 9760-9850]
A
[49 nt withheld, positions 9852-9900]
CCTTTGACGTTGGAGTCCACGTTCTTT
[37 nt withheld, positions 9928-9964]
ACCCTATCTCGGTCTATTCTTTTGATTTATAAGGGATTTTGCCGATTTCGGCCTATTGGTTAAAAAATGA
GCTGATTTAACAAAAATTTAACGCGAATTTTAACAAAATATTAACGCTTACAATTTAGGTGGCACTTTTC
GGGGAAATGTGCGCGGAACCCCTATTTGTTTATTTTTCTAAATACATTCAAATATGTATCCGCTCATGAG
ACAATAACCCTGATAAATGCTTCAATAATATTGAAAAAGGAAGAGTATGAGTATTCAACATTTCCGTGTC
GCCCTTATTCCCTTTTTTGCGGCATTTTGCCTTCCTGTTTTTGCTCACCCAGAAACGCTGGTGAAAGTAA
AAGATGCTGAAGATCAGTTGGGTGCACGAGTGGGTTACATCGAACTGGATCTCAACAGCGGTAAGATCCT
TGAGAGTTTTCGCCCCGAAGAACGTTTTCCAATGATGAGCACTTTTAAAGTTCTGCTATGTGGCGCGGTA
TTATCCCGTATTGACGCCGGGCAAGAGCAACTCGGTCGCCGCATACACTATTCTCAGAATGACTTGGTTG
AGTACTCACCAGTCACAGAAAAGCATCTTACGGATGGCATGACAGTAAGAGAATTATGCAGTGCTGCCAT
AACCATGAGTGATAACACTGCGGCCAACTTACTTCTGACAACGATCGGAGGACCGAAGGAGCTAACCGCT
TTTTTGCACAACATGGGGGATCATGTAACTCGCCTTGATCGTTGGGAACCGGAGCTGAATGAAGCCATAC
CAAACGACGAGCGTGACACCACGATGCCTGTAGCAATGGCAACAACGTTGCGCAAACTATTAACTGGCGA
ACTACTTACTCTAGCTTCCCGGCAACAATTAATAGACTGGATGGAGGCGGATAAAGTTGCAGGACCACTT
CTGCGCTCGGCCCTTCCGGCTGGCTGGTTTATTGCTGATAAATCTGGAGCCGGTGAGCGTGGGTCTCGCG
GTATCATTGCAGCACTGGGGCCAGATGGTAAGCCCTCCCGTATCGTAGTTATCTACACGACGGGGAGTCA
GGCAACTATGGATGAACGAAATAGACAGATCGCTGAGATAGGTGCCTCACTGATTAAGCATTGGTAACTG
TCAGACCAAGTTTACTCATATATACTTTAGATTGATTTAAAACTTCATTTTTAATTTAAAAGGATCTAGG
TGAAGATCCTTTTTGATAATCTCATGACCAAAATCCCTTAACGTGAGTTTTCGTTCCACTGAGCGTCAGA
CCCCGTAGAAAAGATCAAAGGATCTTCTTGAGATCCTTTTTTTCTGCGCGTAATCTGCTGCTTGCAAACA
AAAAAACCACCGCTACCAGCGGTGGTTTGTTTGCCGGATCAAGAGCTACCAACTCTTTTTCCGAAGGTAA
CTGGCTTCAGCAGAGCGCAGATACCAAATACTGTTCTTCTAGTGTAGCCGTAGTTAGGCCACCACTTCAA
GAACTCTGTAGCACCGCCTACATACCTCGCTCTGCTAATCCTGTTACCAGTGGCTGCTGCCAGTGGCGAT
AAGTCGTGTCTTACCGGGTTGGACTCAAGACGATAGTTACCGGATAAGGCGCAGCGGTCGGGCTGAACGG
GGGGTTCGTGCACACA
Features (pLannotate 1.2.2; 29 found; start..end, strand, type, name):
    433..525     +  CDS            lacI (fragment): lac repressor; lacI; The lac repressor binds to the lac operator to inhibit transcription in E. coli. This inhibition can be relieved by adding lactose or isopropyl-β-D-thiogalactopyranoside (IPTG).
    538..559     +  protein_bind   CAP binding site: CAP binding activates transcription in the presence of cAMP. E. coli catabolite activator protein
    574..604     +  promoter       lac promoter: promoter for the E. coli lac operon
    608..630     +  protein_bind   lac operator (fragment): The lac repressor binds to the lac operator to inhibit transcription in E. coli. This inhibition can be relieved by adding lactose or isopropyl-β-D-thiogalactopyranoside (IPTG). lac repressor encoded by lacI
    673..691     +  promoter       T3 promoter: promoter for bacteriophage T3 RNA polymerase
    719..945     +  promoter       RSV promoter: Rous sarcoma virus enhancer/promoter
    946..1126    +  LTR            5' LTR (truncated): truncated 5' long terminal repeat (LTR) from HIV-1
   1173..1298    +  misc_feature   HIV-1 Ψ: packaging signal of human immunodeficiency virus type 1
   1282..1645    +  CDS            HIV-1 gag (fragment): gag protein from human immunodeficiency virus 1; gag
   1791..2024    +  misc_feature   RRE: The Rev response element (RRE) of HIV-1 allows for Rev-dependent mRNA export from the nucleus to the cytoplasm.
   2401..2427    +  CDS            Rev (fragment): human immunodeficiency virus 1 (HIV-1) Rev protein; rev; enhances nuclear export of unspliced and incompletely spliced viral mRNAs
   2431..2671    +  promoter       U6 promoter: RNA polymerase III promoter for human U6 snRNA
   2701..2776    +  misc_RNA       gRNA scaffold: guide RNA scaffold for the Streptococcus pyogenes CRISPR/Cas9 system
   2824..2941    +  misc_feature   cPPT/CTS: central polypurine tract and central termination sequence of HIV-1
   3010..3221    +  promoter       EF-1α core promoter: core promoter for human elongation factor EF-1α
   3325..4926    +  CDS            Cas9(N): N-terminal portion of Streptococcus pyogenes Cas9 (Zetsche et al., 2015)
   4927..7425    +  CDS            Cas9(C): C-terminal portion of Streptococcus pyogenes Cas9 (Zetsche et al., 2015)
   7546..8145    +  CDS            PuroR (fragment): puromycin N-acetyltransferase; pac from Streptomyces; confers resistance to puromycin
   8161..8749    +  misc_feature   WPRE: woodchuck hepatitis virus posttranscriptional regulatory element
   8800..8819    +  misc_feature   cPPT/CTS (fragment): central polypurine tract and central termination sequence of HIV-1
   8821..9054    +  LTR            3' LTR (ΔU3): self-inactivating 3' long terminal repeat (LTR) from HIV-1
   9132..9253    +  polyA_signal   SV40 poly(A) signal: SV40 polyadenylation signal
   9293..9428    +  rep_origin     SV40 ori: SV40 origin of replication
   9449..9467    -  promoter       T7 promoter: promoter for bacteriophage T7 RNA polymerase
   9475..9630    +  CDS            lacZα (fragment): LacZα fragment of β-galactosidase; lacZ fragment
   9635..10063   +  rep_origin     f1 ori (sequence partly withheld): f1 bacteriophage origin of replication; arrow indicates direction of (+) strand synthesis
  10116..10220   +  promoter       AmpR promoter: bla
  10221..11081   +  CDS            AmpR: β-lactamase; bla; confers resistance to ampicillin, carbenicillin, and related antibiotics
  11252..250     +  rep_origin     ori (across the origin): high-copy-number ColE1/pMB1/pBR322/pUC origin of replication
