[The description below was written by a language model from this plasmid's Addgene catalogue record and pLannotate feature annotations shown in this document.]
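Description:
pLentiCRISPRv1_UQCRC2 is an all-in-one lentiviral CRISPR vector built on the pLentiCRISPR v1 backbone, designed to deliver both Streptococcus pyogenes Cas9 and a single guide RNA against human UQCRC2, a gene associated with mitochondrial complex III deficiency according to its recorded aliases. In bacteria the roughly 11.6 kb plasmid is maintained through a high-copy ColE1/pUC-type origin and selected with ampicillin via the bla gene. An f1 origin, an SV40 origin, flanking T3 and T7 promoters, and remnants of lac/lacZα sequence are carried over from the parental cloning backbone.

The transfer cassette follows a third-generation, self-inactivating layout. An RSV promoter fused to a truncated HIV-1 5' LTR drives the genomic RNA, which carries the Ψ packaging signal with a partial gag sequence, the Rev response element for Rev-dependent nuclear export, a cPPT/CTS, a WPRE to enhance transcript expression, and a ΔU3 3' LTR followed by an SV40 polyadenylation signal. Within this unit, a human U6 RNA polymerase III promoter transcribes the 20-nucleotide UQCRC2 spacer fused to the SpCas9 guide scaffold; the cloning sites used to insert the guide were destroyed in the process. Downstream, an EF-1α core promoter drives Cas9 (annotated as contiguous N- and C-terminal portions, together forming the full coding region), followed by a puromycin N-acetyltransferase gene. The feature table does not annotate the element linking Cas9 to the puromycin marker. Transduced mammalian cells can be selected with puromycin, and the construct is intended for generating UQCRC2 knockout or depleted human cells, in the context of work on the mammalian electron transport chain.
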