Addgene plasmid #177982: pLentiCRISPRv1_UQCRC2
Purpose: lentiviral vector expressing Cas9 and a sgRNA targeting UQCRC2
Depositing lab: David Sabatini & Jessica Spinelli. Depositing organization: Whitehead Institute for Biomedical Research. Publication: Fumarate is a terminal electron acceptor in the mammalian electron transport chain. Spinelli JB, Rosen PC, Sprenger HG, Puszynska AM, Mann JL, Roessler JM, Cangelosi AL, Henne A, Condon KJ, Zhang T, Kunchok T, Lewis CA, Chandel NS, Sabatini DM. Science. 2021 Dec 3;374(6572):1227-1237. doi: 10.1126/science.abi7495. Epub 2021 Dec 2. PubMed 34855504.
Backbone
  Vector backbone: pLentiCRISPR v1
  Vector type: Mammalian Expression, Lentiviral
  Selectable markers: Puromycin
Growth in bacteria
  Bacterial resistance: Ampicillin, 100 μg/mL
  Growth temperature: 30°C
  Growth strain: NEB Stable
  Copy number: High Copy
Gene/Insert
  Gene/Insert name: sgRNA targeting UQCRC2
  gRNA/shRNA sequence: TAAAGCAGGCAGTAGATATG
  Species: H. sapiens (human)
  Mutation: N/A
  Entrez Gene: UQCRC2 (a.k.a. MC3DN5, QCR2, UQCR2)
  Promoter: U6
  Cloning method: Restriction Enzyme; 5′ cloning site Unknown (destroyed during cloning); 3′ cloning site Unknown (destroyed during cloning)
Terms and licenses: Academic/Nonprofit Terms; Industry Terms: Not Available to Industry
How to cite: pLentiCRISPRv1_UQCRC2 was a gift from David Sabatini & Jessica Spinelli (Addgene plasmid # 177982 ; http://n2t.net/addgene:177982 ; RRID:Addgene_177982)
